>Addgene plasmid #24414 | pEnt L1L3 tTA-2 | depositor full sequence | sequence record 11411 | Author sequence
CTTTCCTGCGTTATCCCCTGATTCTGTGGATAACCGTATTACCGCTAGCATGGATCTCGGGGACGTCTAA
CTACTAAGCGAGAGTAGGGAACTGCCAGGCATCAAATAAAACGAAAGGCTCAGTCGGAAGACTGGGCCTT
TCGTTTTATCTGTTGTTTGTCGGTGAACGCTCTCCTGAGTAGGACAAATCCGCCGGGAGCGGATTTGAAC
GTTGTGAAGCAACGGCCCGGAGGGTGGCGGGCAGGACGCCCGCCATAAACTGCCAGGCATCAAACTAAGC
AGAAGGCCATCCTGACGGATGGCCTTTTTGCGTTTCTACAAACTCTTCCTGTTAGTTAGTTACTTAAGCT
CGGGCCCCAAATAATGATTTTATTTTGACTGATAGTGACCTGTTCGTTGCAACAAATTGATAAGCAATGC
TTTTTTATAATGCCAACTTTGTACAAAAAAGCAGGCTGGCGCCGGAACCAATTCAGTCGACGTTTAAACA
TAACTTCGTATAGCATACATTATACGAAGTTATCTCGAGCCTCAGGAAACAGGGTACCAGTGAAAGTCTG
CAATGAATTCGAGTTGGCGCGCCTGTCATTCTAAATCTCTCTTTCAGCCTAAAGCTTTTTCCCCGTATCC
CCCCAGGTGTCTGCAGGCTCAAAGAGCAGCGAGAAGCGTTCAGAGGAAAGCGATCCCGTGCCACCTTCCC
CGTGCCCGGGCTGTCCCCGCACGCTGCCGGCTCGGGGATGCGGGGGGAGCGCCGGACCGGAGCGGAGCCC
CGGGCGGCTCGCTGCTGCCCCCTAGCGGGGGAGGGACGTAATTACATCCCTGGGGGCTTTGGGAGGGGGC
TGTCCCCGTGAGCTCCCAGGCGCGCCTGTCATTCTAAATCTCTCTTTCAGCCTAAAGCTTTTTCCCCGTA
TCCCCCCAGGTGTCTGCAGGCTCAAAGAGCAGCGAGAAGCGTTCAGAGGAAAGCGATCCCGTGCCACCTT
CCCCGTGCCCGGGCTGTCCCCGCACGCTGCCGGCTCGGGGATGCGGGGGGAGCGCCGGACCGGAGCGGAG
CCCCGGGCGGCTCGCTGCTGCCCCCTAGCGGGGGAGGGACGTAATTACATCCCTGGGGGCTTTGGGGGGG
GGCTGTCCCCGTGAGCTCCCAGGCGCGCCAACTCGGTACCCGGGGATCCACATATGTTAATTAACCTGCA
GGTCGACGGATCCGGGGAATTCATATGTCTAGATTAGATAAAAGTAAAGTGATTAACAGCGCATTAGAGC
TGCTTAATGAGGTCGGAATCGAAGGTTTAACAACCCGTAAACTCGCCCAGAAGCTAGGTGTAGAGCAGCC
TACATTGTATTGGCATGTAAAAAATAAGCGGGCTTTGCTCGACGCCTTAGCCATTGAGATGTTAGATAGG
CACCATACTCACTTTTGCCCTTTAGAAGGGGAAAGCTGGCAAGATTTTTTACGTAATAACGCTAAAAGTT
TTAGATGTGCTTTACTAAGTCATCGCGATGGAGCAAAAGTACATTTAGGTACACGGCCTACAGAAAAACA
GTATGAAACTCTCGAAAATCAATTAGCCTTTTTATGCCAACAAGGTTTTTCACTAGAGAATGCATTATAT
GCACTCAGCGCTGTGGGGCATTTTACTTTAGGTTGCGTATTGGAAGATCAAGAGCATCAAGTCGCTAAAG
AAGAAAGGGAAACACCTACTACTGATAGTATGCCGCCATTATTACGACAAGCTATCGAATTATTTGATCA
CCAAGGTGCAGAGCCAGCCTTCTTATTCGGCCTTGAATTGATCATATGCGGATTAGAAAAACAACTTAAA
TGTGAAAGTGGGTCCGCGTACAGCCGCGCGCGTACGAAAAACAATTACGGGTCTACCATCGAGGGCCTGC
TCGATCTCCCGGACGACGACGCCCCCGAAGAGGCGGGGCTGGCGGCTCCGCGCCTGTCCTTTCTCCCCGC
GGGACACACGCGCAGACTGTCGACGGCCCCCCCGACCGATGTCAGCCTGGGGGACGAGCTCCACTTAGAC
GGCGAGGACGTGGCGATGGCGCATGCCGACGCGCTAGACGATTTCGATCTGGACATGTTGGGGGACGGGG
ATTCCCCGGGTCCGGGATTTACCCCCCACGACTCCGCCCCCTACGGCGCTCTGGATATGGCCGACTTCGA
GTTTGAGCAGATGTTTACCGATGCCCTTGGAATTGACGAGTACGGTGGGTAGGGGGCGCGAGGATCCTCT
AGAGCTGAGAACTTCAGGGTGAGTTTGGGGACCCTTGATTGTTCTTTCTTTTTCGCTATTGTAAAATTCA
TGTTATATGGAGGGGGCAAAGTTTTCAGGGTGTTGTTTAGAATGGGAAGATGTCCCTTGTATCACCATGG
ACCCTCATGATAATTTTGTTTCTTTCACTTTCTACTCTGTTGACAACCATTGTCTCCTCTTATTTTCTTT
TCATTTTCTGTAACTTTTTCGTTAAACTTTAGCTTGCATTTGTAACGAATTTTTAAATTCACTTTTGTTT
ATTTGTCAGATTGTAAGTACTTTCTCTAATCACTTTTTTTTCAAGGCAATCAGGGTATATTATATTGTAC
TTCAGCACAGTTTTAGAGAACAATTGTTATAATTAAATGATAAGGTAGAATATTTCTGCATATAAATTCT
GGCTGGCGTGGAAATATTCTTATTGGTAGAAACAACTACACCCTGGTCATCATCCTGCCTTTCTCTTTAT
GGTTACAATGATATACACTGTTTGAGATGAGGATAAAATACTCTGAGTCCAAACCGGGCCCCTCTGCTAA
CCATGTTCATGCCTTCTTCTTTTTCCTACAGCTCCTGGGCAACGTGCTGGTTGTTGTGCTGTCTCATCAT
TTTGGCAAAGAATTCACTCCTCAGGTGCAGGCTGCCTATCAGAAGGTGGTGGCTGGTGTGGCCAATGCCC
TGGCTCACAAATACCACTGAGATCTTTTTCCCTCTGCCAAAAATTATGGGGACATCATGAAGCCCCTTGA
GCATCTGACTTCTGGGTAATAAAGGAAATTTATTTTCATTGCAATAGTGTGTTGGAATTTTTTGTGTCTC
TCACTCGGAAGGACATATGGGAGGGCAAATCATTTAAAACATCAGAATGAGTATTTGGTTTAGAGTTTGG
CAACATATGCCATATGCTGGCTGCCATGAACAAAGGTTGGCTATAAAGAGGTCATCAGTATATGAAACAG
CCCCCTGCTGTCCATTCCTTATTCCATAGAAAAGCCTTGACTTGAGGTTAGATTTTTTTTATATTTTGTT
TTGTGTTATTTTTTTCTTTAACATCCCTAAAATTTTCCTTACATGTTTTACTAGCCAGATTTTTCCTCCT
CTCCTGACTACTCCCAGTCATAGCTGTCCCTCTTCTCTTATGGAGATCCCTCGACTGCATTAATGAATCG
GCCAACGCGCGGGGAGAGGCGGTTTGCGTATTGGGCGCTCTTCCGCTTCCTCGCTCACTGACTCGCTGCG
CTCGGTCGTTCGGCTGCGGCGAGCGGTATCAGCTCACTCAAAGGCGGTAATACGGTTATCCACAGAATCA
GGGGATAACGCAGGAAAGAACATGTGAGCAAAAGGCCAGCAAAAGGCCAGGAACCGTAAAAAGGCCGCGT
TGCTGGCGTTTTTCCATAGGCTCCGCCCCCCTGACGAGCATCACAAAAATCGACGCTCAAGTCAGAGGTG
GCGAAACCCGACAGGACTATAAAGATACCAGGCGTTTCCCCCTGGAAGCTCCCTCGTGCGCTCTCCTGTT
CCGACCCTGCCGCTTACCGGATACCTGTCCGCCTTTCTCCCTTCGGGAAGCGTGGCGCTTTCTCAATTAG
CTCACGCTGTAGGTATCTCAGTTCGGTGTAGGTCGTTCGCTCCAAGCTGGGCTGTGCGCGGCCGCAGATC
TCAACTTTATTATACAAAGTTGGCATTATAAAAAAGCATTGCTTATCAATTTGTTGCAACGAACAGGTCA
CTATCAGTCAAAATAAAATCATTATTTGATATCCTGCAGCTCTGGCCCGTGTCTCAAAATCTCTGATGTT
ACATTGCACAAGATAAAAATATATCATCATGAACAATAAAACTGTCTGCTTACATAAACAGTAATACAAG
GGGTGTTATGAGCCATATTCAACGGGAAACGTCGAGGCCGCGATTAAATTCCAACATGGATGCTGATTTA
TATGGGTATAAATGGGCTCGCGATAATGTCGGGCAATCAGGTGCGACAATCTATCGCTTGTATGGGAAGC
CCGATGCGCCAGAGTTGTTTCTGAAACATGGCAAAGGTAGCGTTGCCAATGATGTTACAGATGAGATGGT
CAGACTAAACTGGCTGACGGAATTTATGCCTCTTCCGACCATCAAGCATTTTATCCGTACTCCTGATGAT
GCATGGTTACTCACCACTGCGATCCCCGGAAAAACAGCATTCCAGGTATTAGAAGAATATCCTGATTCAG
GTGAAAATATTGTTGATGCGCTGGCAGTGTTCCTGCGCCGGTTGCATTCGATTCCTGTTTGTAATTGTCC
TTTTAACAGCGATCGCGTATTTCGTCTCGCTCAGGCGCAATCACGAATGAATAACGGTTTGGTTGATGCG
AGTGATTTTGATGACGAGCGTAATGGCTGGCCTGTTGAACAAGTCTGGAAAGAAATGCATAAACTTTTGC
CATTCTCACCGGATTCAGTCGTCACTCATGGTGATTTCTCACTTGATAACCTTATTTTTGACGAGGGGAA
ATTAATAGGTTGTATTGATGTTGGACGAGTCGGAATCGCAGACCGATACCAGGATCTTGCCATCCTATGG
AACTGCCTCGGTGAGTTTTCTCCTTCATTACAGAAACGGCTTTTTCAAAAATATGGTATTGATAATCCTG
ATATGAATAAATTGCAGTTTCATTTGATGCTCGATGAGTTTTTCTAATCAGAATTGGTTAATTGGTTGTA
ACATTATTCAGATTGGGCCCCGTTCCACTGAGCGTCAGACCCCGTAGAAAAGATCAAAGGATCTTCTTGA
GATCCTTTTTTTCTGCGCGTAATCTGCTGCTTGCAAACAAAAAAACCACCGCTACCAGCGGTGGTTTGTT
TGCCGGATCAAGAGCTACCAACTCTTTTTCCGAAGGTAACTGGCTTCAGCAGAGCGCAGATACCAAATAC
TGTTCTTCTAGTGTAGCCGTAGTTAGGCCACCACTTCAAGAACTCTGTAGCACCGCCTACATACCTCGCT
CTGCTAATCCTGTTACCAGTGGCTGCTGCCAGTGGCGATAAGTCGTGTCTTACCGGGTTGGACTCAAGAC
GATAGTTACCGGATAAGGCGCAGCGGTCGGGCTGAACGGGGGGTTCGTGCACACAGCCCAGCTTGGAGCG
AACGACCTACACCGAACTGAGATACCTACAGCGTGAGCTATGAGAAAGCGCCACGCTTCCCGAAGGGAGA
AAGGCGGACAGGTATCCGGTAAGCGGCAGGGTCGGAACAGGAGAGCGCACGAGGGAGCTTCCAGGGGGAA
ACGCCTGGTATCTTTATAGTCCTGTCGGGTTTCGCCACCTCTGACTTGAGCGTCGATTTTTGTGATGCTC
GTCAGGGGGGCGGAGCCTATGGAAAAACGCCAGCAACGCGGCCTTTTTACGGTTCCTGGCCTTTTGCTGG
CCTTTTGCTCACATGTT
Features (pLannotate 1.2.2; 16 found; start..end, strand, type, name):
      1..46      +  rep_origin     RSF ori (fragment): Plasmids containing the RSF 1030 origin of replication can be propagated in E. coli cells that contain additional plasmids with compatible origins.
    106..149     -  terminator     rrnB T1 terminator: Escherichia coli rrnB; transcription terminator T1 from the E. coli rrnB gene
    281..308     +  terminator     rrnB T2 terminator: transcription terminator T2 from the E. coli rrnB gene
    358..457     +  protein_bind   attL1: mutant version of attL; recombination site for the Gateway® LR reaction LR Clonase™
    490..523     +  protein_bind   loxP: Cre-mediated recombination occurs in the 8-bp core sequence (GCATACAT). Cre recombinase
   1152..1169    +  misc_feature   MCS (fragment): pUC18/19 multiple cloning site
   1215..2222    +  CDS            tTA: tetracycline-controlled transactivator, comprising a fusion of the tetracycline repressor TetR with the C-terminal activation domain of herpes simplex virus VP16 In the Tet-Off® system, tTA binds to the Tet-responsive element and stimulates transcription only in the absence of tetracycline or doxycycline.
   2259..2831    +  intron         β-globin intron: intron from rabbit β-globin gene
   2835..2957    +  CDS            HBB: HBB_COLGU - Experimental evidence at transcript level: Swiss-Prot protein existence level 2. Involved in oxygen transport from the lung to the various peripheral tissues. From Colobus guereza (Mantled guereza) (Eastern black-and-white colobus monkey).
   3028..3083    +  polyA_signal   β-globin poly(A) signal: rabbit β-globin polyadenylation signal (Gil and Proudfoot, 1987)
   3415..3468    -  CDS            lacI (fragment): lac repressor; lacI; The lac repressor binds to the lac operator to inhibit transcription in E. coli. This inhibition can be relieved by adding lactose or isopropyl-β-D-thiogalactopyranoside (IPTG).
   3651..3906    -  rep_origin     ori (fragment): high-copy-number ColE1/pMB1/pBR322/pUC origin of replication
   3922..3942    -  protein_bind   attB3: mutant version of attB; core recombination site for the Gateway® BP reaction BP Clonase™
   3933..4018    -  protein_bind   attL1 (fragment): mutant version of attL; recombination site for the Gateway® LR reaction LR Clonase™
   4138..4947    +  CDS            KanR: aminoglycoside phosphotransferase; aph(3')-Ia; confers resistance to kanamycin in bacteria or G418 (Geneticin®) in eukaryotes
   5037..5625    +  rep_origin     ori: high-copy-number ColE1/pMB1/pBR322/pUC origin of replication
