[The description below was written by a language model from this plasmid's Addgene catalogue record and pLannotate feature annotations shown in this document.]
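Description:
pEnt L1L3 tTA-2 is a Gateway entry vector built on the Invitrogen pENTR2B backbone, in which the original attL2 site was removed and replaced with an attL3 site. The cassette is therefore flanked by attL1 and attL3 and is suited to multi-fragment LR recombination rather than standard single-fragment Gateway cloning. It is propagated in E. coli using a high-copy ColE1/pUC-type origin and selected with kanamycin through an aph(3')-Ia resistance gene. The rrnB T1 and T2 terminators upstream of attL1 insulate the cassette from read-through bacterial transcription. The automated annotation labels the downstream recombination site as an attB3 core overlapping an attL1 fragment, which is consistent with the attL3 site described by the depositor.

Between the att sites the plasmid carries a loxP site and, according to the depositor, a roughly 500-bp chicken β-globin HS4 insulator, which the feature table does not annotate. These are followed by a short polylinker and the tetracycline-controlled transactivator tTA (TetR fused to the VP16 activation domain). Downstream lie a rabbit β-globin intron, some β-globin exon sequence and a polyadenylation signal, all derived from pUHG15-1. Small lacI and ori fragments after the poly(A) region appear to be carry-over from that source plasmid.

No promoter drives tTA, and the record lists the plasmid as an empty backbone. PacI and SbfI sites are provided so that a promoter of interest can be inserted upstream of tTA. The completed module can then be recombined with other entry clones to assemble single-construct Tet-Off inducible expression systems. The associated publication used such systems in embryonic stem cells and mice.
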