Addgene plasmid #24414: pEnt L1L3 tTA-2
Purpose: (Empty Backbone)
Depositing lab: Edward Hsiao. Depositing organization: J. David Gladstone Institutes. Publication: Constitutive Gs activation using a single-construct tetracycline-inducible expression system in embryonic stem cells and mice. Hsiao EC, Nguyen TD, Ng JK, Scott MJ, Chang WC, Zahed H, Conklin BR. Stem Cell Res Ther. 2011 Mar 4. 2(2):11. 10.1186/scrt52 PubMed 21375737.
Backbone
  Vector backbone: pENTR2B
  Backbone manufacturer: Invitrogen
  Backbone size (bp): 2700
  Vector type: Entry vector
Growth in bacteria
  Bacterial resistance: Kanamycin, 50 μg/mL
  Growth temperature: 37°C
  Growth strain: DH5alpha
  Copy number: Unknown
Gene/Insert
  Gene/Insert name: None
  Cloning method: Restriction Enzyme
  Sequencing primers: 5′ pENTR-F
Terms and licenses: Academic/Nonprofit Terms; Industry Terms: Not Available to Industry
Depositor comments: Contains Gateway L1L3 sites. PacI and Sbf1 can be used to insert promoter of interest to drive tTA expression. Contains insulator sequence. Plasmid was constructed as follows: The pEntr2B entry vector was digested with PstI and XhoI to remove the attL2 site. Oligonucleotides containing SalI-XhoI-Bsu36I-NdeI-PacI-EcoRI-NotI flanking the attL3 sequence on the 5' side and PstI on the 3' side were ligated in to create an intermediate plasmid carrying attL1 and attL3 sites (from pDest R4-R3. A LoxP sequence was introduced at the XhoI site, and the 500-bp chicken β-globin (CBG) HS4 insulator sequence was introduced at the Bsu36I/NdeI sites. The tTA and pA sequences were subsequently cloned into the EcoRI/NotI sites by PCR cloning from pUHG15-1 to generate pEntL1L3 tTA- 2
How to cite: pEnt L1L3 tTA-2 was a gift from Edward Hsiao (Addgene plasmid # 24414 ; http://n2t.net/addgene:24414 ; RRID:Addgene_24414)
