>Addgene plasmid #24414 | pEnt L1L3 tTA-2 | addgene partial sequence | sequence record 30172 | 24414 with pENTR-F
GATTTTATTTTGACTGATAGTGACCTGTTCGTTGCAACAAATTGATAAGCAATGCTTTTTTATAATGCCA
ACTTTGTACAAAAAAGCAGGCTGGCGCCGGAACCAATTCAGTCGACGTTTAAACATAACTTCGTATAGCA
TACATTATACGAAGTTATCTCGAGCCTCAGGAAACAGGGTACCAGTGAAAGTCTGCAATGAATTCGAGTT
GGCGCGCCTGTCATTCTAAATCTCTCTTTCAGCCTAAAGCTTTTTCCCCGTATCCCCCCAGGTGTCTGCA
GGCTCAAAGAGCAGCGAGAAGCGTTCAGAGGAAAGCGATCCCGTGCCACCTTCCCCGTGCCCGGGCTGTC
CCCGCACGCTGCCGGCTCGGGGATGCGGGGGGAGCGCCGGACCGGAGCGGAGCCCCGGGCGGCTCGCTGC
TGCCCCCTAGCGGGGGAGGGACGTAATTACATCCCTGGGGGCTTTGGGAGGGGGCTGTCCCCGTGAGCTC
CCAGGCGCGCCTGTCATTCTAAATCTCTCTTTCAGCCTAAAGCTTTTTCCCCGTATCCCCCCAGGTGTCT
GCAGGCTCAAAGAGCA
